Addgene plasmid #54027: mEmerald-CCPB1-C-18
Purpose: Localization: Actin Capping Protein , Excitation: 487, Emission: 509
Depositing lab: Michael Davidson. Depositing organization: Florida State University, Tallahassee.
Backbone
  Vector backbone: mEmerald-C1
  Backbone size w/o insert (bp): 4750
  Vector type: Mammalian Expression
  Selectable markers: Neomycin (select with G418)
Growth in bacteria
  Bacterial resistance: Kanamycin, 50 μg/mL
  Growth temperature: 37°C
  Growth strain: DH5alpha
  Copy number: High Copy
Gene/Insert
  Gene/Insert name: CCPB1 (alt name: NM_205437.2)
  Species: G. gallus (chicken)
  Promoter: CMV
  Tag / fusion protein: mEmerald (N terminal on backbone)
  Cloning method: Unknown
  Sequencing primers: 5′ CMV-F; 3′ SV40pA-R
Terms and licenses: Academic/Nonprofit Terms; Industry Terms
Depositor comments: . Excitation = 487; Emission = 509. Localization data: Actin Capping Protein
How to cite: mEmerald-CCPB1-C-18 was a gift from Michael Davidson (Addgene plasmid # 54027 ; http://n2t.net/addgene:54027 ; RRID:Addgene_54027)
