[The description below was written by a language model from this plasmid's Addgene catalogue record.]
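Description:
mEmerald-CCPB1-C-18 is a mammalian expression plasmid built on the mEmerald-C1 backbone (about 4.75 kb without insert), designed to express a fluorescently tagged actin capping protein in cultured cells. The insert is recorded as CCPB1 from chicken (Gallus gallus), corresponding to a capping protein beta-subunit transcript. It is placed downstream of the mEmerald coding sequence, so the fluorescent protein sits at the N terminus of the fusion. The "C-18" in the name follows the naming style of this fluorescent protein fusion series and probably denotes the C1-type orientation and an 18-residue linker between tag and partner, though the record does not state this. Transcription is driven by the CMV promoter, a strong constitutive promoter in most mammalian cell lines. The SV40pA-R sequencing primer suggests an SV40 polyadenylation signal after the open reading frame.

The plasmid is maintained at high copy in E. coli under kanamycin selection. In mammalian cells, the neomycin resistance marker allows G418 selection of stable transfectants. No feature table accompanies the record, so the origin of replication and the exact arrangement of the resistance cassette are not documented, and the cloning method is listed as unknown.

mEmerald is a bright green GFP derivative, with excitation at 487 nm and emission at 509 nm according to the record. The stated purpose is localization. The fusion serves as a live-cell imaging marker for actin capping protein, which binds the barbed ends of actin filaments. This makes it suitable for visualising capping protein distribution and dynamics in actin-rich structures by fluorescence microscopy.
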