>Addgene plasmid #54027 | mEmerald-CCPB1-C-18 | depositor partial sequence | sequence record 84214 | insert sequence
CGTCAGATCCGCTAGCGCTACCGGTCGCCACCATGGTGAGCAAGGGCGAGGAGCTGTTCACCGGGGTGGT
GCCCATCCTGGTCGAGCTGGACGGCGACGTAAACGGCCACAAGTTCAGCGTGTCCGGCGAGGGCGAGGGC
GATGCCACCTACGGCAAGCTGACCCTGAAGTTCATCTGCACCACCGGCAAGCTGCCCGTGCCCTGGCCCA
CCCTCGTGACCACCTTGACCTACGGCGTGCAGTGCTTCGCCCGCTACCCCGACCACATGAAGCAGCACGA
CTTCTTCAAGTCCGCCATGCCCGAAGGCTACGTCCAGGAGCGCACCATCTTCTTCAAGGACGACGGCAAC
TACAAGACCCGCGCCGAGGTGAAGTTCGAGGGCGACACCCTGGTGAACCGCATCGAGCTGAAGGGCATCG
ACTTCAAGGAGGACGGCAACATCCTGGGGCACAAGCTGGAGTACAACTACAACAGCCACAAGGTCTATAT
CACCGCCGACAAGCAGAAGAACGGCATCAAGGTGAACTTCAAGACCCGCCACAACATCGAGGACGGCAGC
GTGCAGCTCGCCGACCACTACCAGCAGAACACCCCCATCGGCGACGGCCCCGTGCTGCTGCCCGACAACC
ACTACCTGAGCACCCAGTCCAAGCTGAGCAAAGACCCCAACGAGAAGCGCGATCACATGGTCCTGCTGGA
GTTCGTGACCGCCGCCGGGATCACTCTCGGCATGGACGAGCTGTACAAGTCCGGACTCAGATCTCGAGAG
TCCAGTGGATATTCGTCTCGGTCGGGTGGAAGCAGTGACCAGCAGCTGGATTGTGCCTTGGATTTGATGA
GGCGTCTGCCTCCGCAGCAGATAGAGAAGAATCTCAGTGACCTCATTGACTTGGTCCCAAGCCTCTGTGA
AGATCTCCTCTCCTCTGTTGATCAGCCATTGAAGATTGCACGAGATAAGGTGGTAGGAAAAGACTATCTA
TTGTGTGACTACAACAGAGATGGAGACTCGTATAGATCACCGTGGAGTAACAAGTATGATCCTCCCCTGG
AAGACGGTGCCATGCCATCTGCTCGCCTGCGCAAGCTGGAGGTGGAAGCCAACAATGCCTTTGACCAGTA
TAGAGACTTGTATTTCGAAGGTGGAGTCTCCTCTGTCTACCTCTGGGATCTGGATCATGGTTTTGCCGGT
GTGATCCTCATTAAGAAAGCTGGAGATGGATCAAAGAAGATTAAGGGATGCTGGGATTCCATCCACGTGG
TGGAGGTTCAGGAGAAATCCAGCGGCCGTACTGCTCATTACAAGCTGACCTCCACAGTGATGCTGTGGCT
GCAGACTAATAAAACTGGTTCTGGTACCATGAACCTTGGCGGGAGCCTCACCAGACAGATGGAGAAAGAT
GAGACTGTGAGCGACTCTTCTCCGCACATAGCCAATATTGGACGCTTGGTAGAGGACATGGAAAACAAAA
TCAGAAGTACACTGAATGAGATTTATTTTGGAAAAACAAAGGACATCGTGAATGGGCTGAGATCTATTGA
TGCTATCCCCGACAACCAAAAGTATAAGCAGTTGCAGAGGGAACTTTCTCAAGTGTTGACCCAGCGCCAG
ATCTACATCCAGCCTGATAACTAAGAATTCTGCAGTCGACGGTACCGCGGGCCCGGGATCCACCGGATC
