>Addgene plasmid #54027 | mEmerald-CCPB1-C-18 | addgene partial sequence | sequence record 91578 | EGFP-C 5'-CATGGTCCTGCTGGAGTTCGTG-3'
AGCTGTACAAGTCCGGACTCAGATCTCGAGAGTCCAGTGGATATTCGTCTCGGTCGGGTGGAAGCAGTGA
CCAGCAGCTGGATTGTGCCTTGGATTTGATGAGGCGTCTGCCTCCGCAGCAGATAGAGAAGAATCTCAGT
GACCTCATTGACTTGGTCCCAAGCCTCTGTGAAGATCTCCTCTCCTCTGTTGATCAGCCATTGAAGATTG
CACGAGATAAGGTGGTAGGAAAAGACTATCTATTGTGTGACTACAACAGAGATGGAGACTCGTATAGATC
ACCGTGGAGTAACAAGTATGATCCTCCCCTGGAAGACGGTGCCATGCCATCTGCTCGCCTGCGCAAGCTG
GAGGTGGAAGCCAACAATGCCTTTGACCAGTATAGAGACTTGTATTTCGAAGGTGGAGTCTCCTCTGTCT
ACCTCTGGGATCTGGATCATGGTTTTGCCGGTGTGATCCTCATTAAGAAAGCTGGAGATGGATCAAAGAA
GATTAAGGGATGCTGGGATTCCATCCACGTGGTGGAGGTTCAGGAGAAATCCAGCGGCCGTACTGCTCAT
TACAAGCTGACCTCCACAGTGATGCTGTGGCTGCAGACTAATAAAACTGGTTCTGGTACCATGAACCTTG
GCGGGAGCCTCACCAGACAGATGGAGAAAGATGAGACTGTGAGCGACTCTTCTCCGCACATAGCCAATAT
TGGACGCTTGGTAGAGGACATGGAAAACAAAATCAGAAGTACACTGAATGAGATTTATTTTGGAAAAACA
AAGGACATCGTGAATGGGCTGAGATCTATTGATGCTATCCCCGACAACCAAAAGTATAAGCAGTTGCAGA
GGGAACTTTCTCAAGTGTTGACCCAGCGCCAGATCTACATCCAGCCTGATA
